>Addgene plasmid #153031 | PymeACR1 | addgene full sequence | sequence record 300580 | Addgene NGS Result
CATGTTCTTTCCTGCGTTATCCCCTGATTCTGTGGATAACCGTATTACCGCCATGCATTAGTTATTAATA
GTAATCAATTACGGGGTCATTAGTTCATAGCCCATATATGGAGTTCCGCGTTACATAACTTACGGTAAAT
GGCCCGCCTGGCTGACCGCCCAACGACCCCCGCCCATTGACGTCAATAATGACGTATGTTCCCATAGTAA
CGCCAATAGGGACTTTCCATTGACGTCAATGGGTGGAGTATTTACGGTAAACTGCCCACTTGGCAGTACA
TCAAGTGTATCATATGCCAAGTACGCCCCCTATTGACGTCAATGACGGTAAATGGCCCGCCTGGCATTAT
GCCCAGTACATGACCTTATGGGACTTTCCTACTTGGCAGTACATCTACGTATTAGTCATCGCTATTACCA
TGGTGATGCGGTTTTGGCAGTACATCAATGGGCGTGGATAGCGGTTTGACTCACGGGGATTTCCAAGTCT
CCACCCCATTGACGTCAATGGGAGTTTGTTTTGGCACCAAAATCAACGGGACTTTCCAAAATGTCGTAAC
AACTCCGCCCCATTGACGCAAATGGGCGGTAGGCGTGTACGGTGGGAGGTCTATATAAGCAGAGCTGGTT
TAGTGAACCGTCAGATCCGCTAGCCACCATGATGATGATGGCCCCCCCTGAGTCTACCGACGCCGAGATC
GCCATCAGGAAGGGCATCGAGTGGATCGACTTCATCATGTCTGTGAGCCTGTTCGCCTTCTTTTACTATC
AGAAGACCGTGAAGAAGAGATGCAAGTTTGAGGTGCTGTACGTGACAGGCGTGGGCGGCATCAGCGACTT
CATCAAGGTGACCGCAGCAACAGTGGTGCCTGCAAGGCTGACAATCCAGGAGAACGGCATCAAGTTTGGC
TGGTCTAGATACTTCGGCTGGCTGACCACATGCCCAGTGCTGCTGATCCACCTGAGCAATCTGGCCGGCA
AGGAGGTGTTCGATGTGAGGAGAATGATGAAGATCCTGGTGGCCTATCAGCTGCTGATGTGCAGCGGAGC
AACCGCAGGAATGACAGACAAGGATAACATCAAGTGGGGCTTCTACCTGTTTGCCGTGTTCTGGCTGTTT
GTGGTGTTCAGGTATGGCAAGTCCATCTTTGCCGAGGCCAAGATGGCAATGCCAAAGAGGGCAGCCCCTG
TGCTGTACAGAATCATGGGCATCTTCTATGGAGGATGGGCAGCCTTTGGCATCACCTGGTTCATGGGACC
TGAGGGAGTGGGATGGATCTCCCCAGACGCAGCAAAGGCCGTGTACGCCGTGCTGGATATCCTGACAAAG
AACGTGTATGCCATGCACGGCTGGTATCTGCGGTGGTATATCCTGCGCAAGCACAATAAGCCAGAGGAGT
TCGTGGAGCAGGAGAACGTGGCCGAGGAGAATCAGCCCAAGGAGCTGAAGATCCTGCTGGTGGAGCAGGA
CGAGGTGTTCGGCTACTTCTTTTATAACATGCTGGTGCAGCACGGCAGCAAGGTGGATCTGGCCAAGAAC
CTGAGCGAGCTGATGGCCAAGACCTCCAATGTGGGCATCCAGTACGACATGATCATGATCAATCACGATC
TGGCCAAGCAGAACAATTATCAGATCATGTTTGAGATCCGGAAGTCTCTGTTCATGCTGCCCGTGATCAG
CTACGGCCGGAACATCCCTAAGGACGAGATGGATAATCGCACCGCCACAGGCATCGACGATTTTCTGGTG
GCCCCTTTCCCAGACGATGAGGTGCGCAACAAGATGACCAAGTGGTCCAGGAGGGCCTCTGTGGACCCCA
GCCTGATCATGAACATGTCCAATATGGCCGCCATGGCCAATTCTGCCACAGCAATCCCAGGCAAGGGAGC
AGCACCAACCATGAGCTTTGGCACAGGCGTGAGGCACTCCGATGCAGGACCAGGAGTGAACAAGGGAGGC
TTCAAGATGGGAGCAATCGGAGAGGAGGCAACCGACTGTGATAATTGGGTGGAGCCTAGGCAGGGAGCAA
GACACCCACCAGCAAACGACGGCTCCGCCGATCTGAATTCTAAGCTGGACCTGCTGATGCGGCAGCTGGA
GGATGTGAAGAGCTCCACCTCCGCCCAGACACGCGAGATGCAGCAGAAGATGGACCAGCAGCAGAAGGCC
TTCGAGCAGCAGCAGCAGCAGATGATGATGTCTCAGCAGATGATGCAGCAGCCACAACAAATGATGCAGC
AGCCACAGCAAATGATGCAACAGCCCGGACCGGTGGTGAGCAAGGGCGAGGAGGATAACATGGCCATCAT
CAAGGAGTTCATGCGCTTCAAGGTGCACATGGAGGGCTCCGTGAACGGCCACGAGTTCGAGATCGAGGGC
GAGGGCGAGGGCCGCCCCTACGAGGGCACCCAGACCGCCAAGCTGAAGGTGACCAAGGGTGGCCCCCTGC
CCTTCGCCTGGGACATCCTGTCCCCTCAGTTCATGTACGGCTCCAAGGCCTACGTGAAGCACCCCGCCGA
CATCCCCGACTACTTGAAGCTGTCCTTCCCCGAGGGCTTCAAGTGGGAGCGCGTGATGAACTTCGAGGAC
GGCGGCGTGGTGACCGTGACCCAGGACTCCTCCCTGCAGGACGGCGAGTTCATCTACAAGGTGAAGCTGC
GCGGCACCAACTTCCCCTCCGACGGCCCCGTAATGCAGAAGAAGACCATGGGCTGGGAGGCCTCCTCCGA
GCGGATGTACCCCGAGGACGGCGCCCTGAAGGGCGAGATCAAGCAGAGGCTGAAGCTGAAGGACGGCGGC
CACTACGACGCTGAGGTCAAGACCACCTACAAGGCCAAGAAGCCCGTGCAGCTGCCCGGCGCCTACAACG
TCAACATCAAGTTGGACATCACCTCCCACAACGAGGACTACACCATCGTGGAACAGTACGAACGCGCCGA
GGGCCGCCACTCCACCGGCGGCATGGACGAGCTGTACAAGTAAGAGCTCAAGCTTCGAATTCTGCAGTCG
ACGGTACCGCGGGCCCGGGATCCACCGGATCTAGATAACTGATCATAATCAGCCATACCACATTTGTAGA
GGTTTTACTTGCTTTAAAAAACCTCCCACACCTCCCCCTGAACCTGAAACATAAAATGAATGCAATTGTT
GTTGTTAACTTGTTTATTGCAGCTTATAATGGTTACAAATAAAGCAATAGCATCACAAATTTCACAAATA
AAGCATTTTTTTCACTGCATTCTAGTTGTGGTTTGTCCAAACTCATCAATGTATCTTAACGCGTAAATTG
TAAGCGTTAATATTTTGTTAAAATTCGCGTTAAATTTTTGTTAAATCAGCTCATTTTTTAACCAATAGGC
CGAAATCGGCAAAATCCCTTATAAATCAAAAGAATAGACCGAGATAGGGT
[37 nt withheld, positions 3411-3447]
AAAGAACGTGGACTCCAACGTCAAAGG
[49 nt withheld, positions 3475-3523]
T
[91 nt withheld, positions 3525-3615]
G
[124 nt withheld, positions 3617-3740]
CAGGTGGCACTTTTCGGGGAAATGTGCGCGGAACCCCTATTTGTTTATTTTTCTAAATACATTCAAATAT
GTATCCGCTCATGAGACAATAACCCTGATAAATGCTTCAATAATATTGAAAAAGGAAGAGTCCTGAGGCG
GAAAGAACCAGCTGTGGAATGTGTGTCAGTTAGGGTGTGGAAAGTCCCCAGGCTCCCCAGCAGGCAGAAG
TATGCAAAGCATGCATCTCAATTAGTCAGCAACCAGGTGTGGAAAGTCCCCAGGCTCCCCAGCAGGCAGA
AGTATGCAAAGCATGCATCTCAATTAGTCAGCAACCATAGTCCCGCCCCTAACTCCGCCCATCCCGCCCC
TAACTCCGCCCAGTTCCGCCCATTCTCCGCCCCATGGCTGACTAATTTTTTTTATTTATGCAGAGGCCGA
GGCCGCCTCGGCCTCTGAGCTATTCCAGAAGTAGTGAGGAGGCTTTTTTGGAGGCCTAGGCTTTTGCAAA
GATCGATCAAGAGACAGGATGAGGATCGTTTCGCATGATTGAACAAGATGGATTGCACGCAGGTTCTCCG
GCCGCTTGGGTGGAGAGGCTATTCGGCTATGACTGGGCACAACAGACAATCGGCTGCTCTGATGCCGCCG
TGTTCCGGCTGTCAGCGCAGGGGCGCCCGGTTCTTTTTGTCAAGACCGACCTGTCCGGTGCCCTGAATGA
ACTGCAAGACGAGGCAGCGCGGCTATCGTGGCTGGCCACGACGGGCGTTCCTTGCGCAGCTGTGCTCGAC
GTTGTCACTGAAGCGGGAAGGGACTGGCTGCTATTGGGCGAAGTGCCGGGGCAGGATCTCCTGTCATCTC
ACCTTGCTCCTGCCGAGAAAGTATCCATCATGGCTGATGCAATGCGGCGGCTGCATACGCTTGATCCGGC
TACCTGCCCATTCGACCACCAAGCGAAACATCGCATCGAGCGAGCACGTACTCGGATGGAAGCCGGTCTT
GTCGATCAGGATGATCTGGACGAAGAGCATCAGGGGCTCGCGCCAGCCGAACTGTTCGCCAGGCTCAAGG
CGAGCATGCCCGACGGCGAGGATCTCGTCGTGACCCATGGCGATGCCTGCTTGCCGAATATCATGGTGGA
AAATGGCCGCTTTTCTGGATTCATCGACTGTGGCCGGCTGGGTGTGGCGGACCGCTATCAGGACATAGCG
TTGGCTACCCGTGATATTGCTGAAGAGCTTGGCGGCGAATGGGCTGACCGCTTCCTCGTGCTTTACGGTA
TCGCCGCTCCCGATTCGCAGCGCATCGCCTTCTATCGCCTTCTTGACGAGTTCTTCTGAGCGGGACTCTG
GGGTTCGAAATGACCGACCAAGCGACGCCCAACCTGCCATCACGAGATTTCGATTCCACCGCCGCCTTCT
ATGAAAGGTTGGGCTTCGGAATCGTTTTCCGGGACGCCGGCTGGATGATCCTCCAGCGCGGGGATCTCAT
GCTGGAGTTCTTCGCCCACCCTAGGGGGAGGCTAACTGAAACACGGAAGGAGACAATACCGGAAGGAACC
CGCGCTATGACGGCAATAAAAAGACAGAATAAAACGCACGGTGTTGGGTCGTTTGTTCATAAACGCGGGG
TTCGGTCCCAGGGCTGGCACTCTGTCGATACCCCACCGAGACCCCATTGGGGCCAATACGCCCGCGTTTC
TTCCTTTTCCCCACCCCACCCCCCAAGTTCGGGTGAAGGCCCAGGGCTCGCAGCCAACGTCGGGGCGGCA
GGCCCTGCCATAGCCTCAGGTTACTCATATATACTTTAGATTGATTTAAAACTTCATTTTTAATTTAAAA
GGATCTAGGTGAAGATCCTTTTTGATAATCTCATGACCAAAATCCCTTAACGTGAGTTTTCGTTCCACTG
AGCGTCAGACCCCGTAGAAAAGATCAAAGGATCTTCTTGAGATCCTTTTTTTCTGCGCGTAATCTGCTGC
TTGCAAACAAAAAAACCACCGCTACCAGCGGTGGTTTGTTTGCCGGATCAAGAGCTACCAACTCTTTTTC
CGAAGGTAACTGGCTTCAGCAGAGCGCAGATACCAAATACTGTTCTTCTAGTGTAGCCGTAGTTAGGCCA
CCACTTCAAGAACTCTGTAGCACCGCCTACATACCTCGCTCTGCTAATCCTGTTACCAGTGGCTGCTGCC
AGTGGCGATAAGTCGTGTCTTACCGGGTTGGACTCAAGACGATAGTTACCGGATAAGGCGCAGCGGTCGG
GCTGAACGGGGGGTTCGTGCACACAGCCCAGCTTGGAGCGAACGACCTACACCGAACTGAGATACCTACA
GCGTGAGCTATGAGAAAGCGCCACGCTTCCCGAAGGGAGAAAGGCGGACAGGTATCCGGTAAGCGGCAGG
GTCGGAACAGGAGAGCGCACGAGGGAGCTTCCAGGGGGAAACGCCTGGTATCTTTATAGTCCTGTCGGGT
TTCGCCACCTCTGACTTGAGCGTCGATTTTTGTGATGCTCGTCAGGGGGGCGGAGCCTATGGAAAAACGC
CAGCAACGCGGCCTTTTTACGGTTCCTGGCCTTTTGCTGGCCTTTTGCTCA
Features (pLannotate 1.2.2; 15 found; start..end, strand, type, name):
      1..51      +  rep_origin     RSF ori (fragment): Plasmids containing the RSF 1030 origin of replication can be propagated in E. coli cells that contain additional plasmids with compatible origins.
    119..422     +  enhancer       CMV enhancer: human cytomegalovirus immediate early enhancer
    423..626     +  promoter       CMV promoter: human cytomegalovirus (CMV) immediate early promoter
   2274..2982    +  CDS            mCherry (fragment): monomeric derivative of DsRed fluorescent protein (Shaner et al., 2004) mammalian codon-optimized
   2984..3033    +  misc_feature   MCS (fragment): multiple cloning site
   3050..3134    +  CDS            large T antigen (fragment): large T antigen from SV40 (simian virus 40)
   3157..3278    +  polyA_signal   SV40 poly(A) signal: SV40 polyadenylation signal
   3312..3740    -  rep_origin     f1 ori (sequence partly withheld): f1 bacteriophage origin of replication; arrow indicates direction of (+) strand synthesis
   3767..3871    +  promoter       AmpR promoter: bla
   3873..4230    +  promoter       SV40 promoter: SV40 enhancer and early promoter
   4265..5059    +  CDS            NeoR/KanR: aminoglycoside phosphotransferase from Tn5; aph(3')-II (or nptII); confers resistance to neomycin, kanamycin, and G418 (Geneticin®)
   5080..5232    +  CDS            ble (fragment): BLE_KLEPN - Experimental evidence at protein level: Swiss-Prot protein existence level 1. Binding protein with a strong affinity to the bleomycin family of antibiotics. Binds to CL990; an antimitotic-antibiotic compound. From Klebsiella pneumoniae.
   5291..5338    +  polyA_signal   HSV TK poly(A) signal: herpes simplex virus thymidine kinase polyadenylation signal (Cole and Stacy, 1985)
   5429..5445    -  polyA_signal   bGH poly(A) signal (fragment): bovine growth hormone polyadenylation signal
   5667..6255    +  rep_origin     ori: high-copy-number ColE1/pMB1/pBR322/pUC origin of replication
