[The description below was written by a language model from this plasmid's Addgene catalogue record and pLannotate feature annotations shown in this document.]
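Description:
PymeACR1 is a 6.3 kb mammalian expression plasmid built on the pEGFP-C1 backbone. It carries a channelrhodopsin gene from the prasinophyte green alga Pyramimonas melkonianii that has been codon-optimized for human and mouse cells. The roughly 1.6 kb insert was cloned between retained NheI and BshTI sites downstream of the human cytomegalovirus immediate-early enhancer and promoter. It is fused at its C terminus to mCherry, so the opsin is made as a red-fluorescent fusion protein whose expression and membrane localization can be seen directly. The feature table does not annotate the opsin coding region itself, but the unannotated stretch between the CMV promoter and mCherry corresponds to it. mCherry appears to occupy the position normally held by EGFP in this backbone. Remnants of the multiple cloning site follow it, and an SV40 polyadenylation signal terminates the transcript.

The rest of the plasmid is standard for this vector family. A high-copy ColE1/pUC-type origin supports propagation in E. coli, and an f1 origin is also present. A single Tn5 aminoglycoside phosphotransferase gene (NeoR/KanR) is placed behind tandem bacterial (bla) and SV40 early promoters and ends with an HSV TK polyadenylation signal. This arrangement gives kanamycin resistance in bacteria and G418 selection in mammalian cells. The short RSF ori, ble, large T antigen and bGH poly(A) fragments in the table are probably backbone remnants or annotation artefacts rather than functional parts.

The encoded protein is described as an anion-conducting channelrhodopsin, a light-gated channel that passes anions. The plasmid is suited to transfection of cultured mammalian cells for electrophysiological and biophysical characterization of the channel. The record itself does not state specific applications, although channels of this class are of interest as candidate tools for optogenetic inhibition.
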