Addgene plasmid #153031: PymeACR1
Purpose: Prasinophyte anion-conducting channelrhodopsin. Codon-optimized for mammalian expression (human/mouse).
Depositing lab: Peter Hegemann. Depositing organization: Humboldt-Universitaet zu Berlin. Publication: Lateral Gene Transfer of Anion-Conducting Channelrhodopsins between Green Algae and Giant Viruses. Rozenberg A, Oppermann J, Wietek J, Fernandez Lahore RG, Sandaa RA, Bratbak G, Hegemann P, Beja O. Curr Biol. 2020 Dec 21;30(24):4910-4920.e5. doi: 10.1016/j.cub.2020.09.056. Epub 2020 Oct 15. PubMed 33065010.
Backbone
  Vector backbone: pEGFP-C1
  Backbone size w/o insert (bp): 3986
  Total vector size (bp): 6311
  Vector type: Mammalian Expression
  Selectable markers: Neomycin (select with G418)
Growth in bacteria
  Bacterial resistance: Kanamycin, 50 μg/mL
  Growth temperature: 37°C
  Growth strain: DH5alpha
  Copy number: High Copy
Gene/Insert
  Gene/Insert name: PymeACR1
  Species: Pyramimonas melkonianii
  Insert size (bp): 1608
  GenBank ID: MT353682
  Promoter: CMV (+ enhancer)
  Tag / fusion protein: mCherry (C terminal on insert)
  Cloning method: Restriction Enzyme; 5′ cloning site NheI (not destroyed); 3′ cloning site BshTI (not destroyed)
  Sequencing primers: 5′ CMV-fwd: GCAAATGGGCGGTAGGCGT or EGFP-N1-fwd: GAGGTCTATATAAGCAGAGC; 3′ EGFP-C1-rev: AACCATTATAAGCTGCAATAAAC
Terms and licenses: Academic/Nonprofit Terms; Industry Terms: Not Available to Industry
How to cite: PymeACR1 was a gift from Peter Hegemann (Addgene plasmid # 153031 ; http://n2t.net/addgene:153031 ; RRID:Addgene_153031)
