>Addgene plasmid #153031 | PymeACR1 | depositor partial sequence | sequence record 296074 | PymeACR1
ATGATGATGATGGCCCCCCCTGAGTCTACCGACGCCGAGATCGCCATCAGGAAGGGCATCGAGTGGATCG
ACTTCATCATGTCTGTGAGCCTGTTCGCCTTCTTTTACTATCAGAAGACCGTGAAGAAGAGATGCAAGTT
TGAGGTGCTGTACGTGACAGGCGTGGGCGGCATCAGCGACTTCATCAAGGTGACCGCAGCAACAGTGGTG
CCTGCAAGGCTGACAATCCAGGAGAACGGCATCAAGTTTGGCTGGTCTAGATACTTCGGCTGGCTGACCA
CATGCCCAGTGCTGCTGATCCACCTGAGCAATCTGGCCGGCAAGGAGGTGTTCGATGTGAGGAGAATGAT
GAAGATCCTGGTGGCCTATCAGCTGCTGATGTGCAGCGGAGCAACCGCAGGAATGACAGACAAGGATAAC
ATCAAGTGGGGCTTCTACCTGTTTGCCGTGTTCTGGCTGTTTGTGGTGTTCAGGTATGGCAAGTCCATCT
TTGCCGAGGCCAAGATGGCAATGCCAAAGAGGGCAGCCCCTGTGCTGTACAGAATCATGGGCATCTTCTA
TGGAGGATGGGCAGCCTTTGGCATCACCTGGTTCATGGGACCTGAGGGAGTGGGATGGATCTCCCCAGAC
GCAGCAAAGGCCGTGTACGCCGTGCTGGATATCCTGACAAAGAACGTGTATGCCATGCACGGCTGGTATC
TGCGGTGGTATATCCTGCGCAAGCACAATAAGCCAGAGGAGTTCGTGGAGCAGGAGAACGTGGCCGAGGA
GAATCAGCCCAAGGAGCTGAAGATCCTGCTGGTGGAGCAGGACGAGGTGTTCGGCTACTTCTTTTATAAC
ATGCTGGTGCAGCACGGCAGCAAGGTGGATCTGGCCAAGAACCTGAGCGAGCTGATGGCCAAGACCTCCA
ATGTGGGCATCCAGTACGACATGATCATGATCAATCACGATCTGGCCAAGCAGAACAATTATCAGATCAT
GTTTGAGATCCGGAAGTCTCTGTTCATGCTGCCCGTGATCAGCTACGGCCGGAACATCCCTAAGGACGAG
ATGGATAATCGCACCGCCACAGGCATCGACGATTTTCTGGTGGCCCCTTTCCCAGACGATGAGGTGCGCA
ACAAGATGACCAAGTGGTCCAGGAGGGCCTCTGTGGACCCCAGCCTGATCATGAACATGTCCAATATGGC
CGCCATGGCCAATTCTGCCACAGCAATCCCAGGCAAGGGAGCAGCACCAACCATGAGCTTTGGCACAGGC
GTGAGGCACTCCGATGCAGGACCAGGAGTGAACAAGGGAGGCTTCAAGATGGGAGCAATCGGAGAGGAGG
CAACCGACTGTGATAATTGGGTGGAGCCTAGGCAGGGAGCAAGACACCCACCAGCAAACGACGGCTCCGC
CGATCTGAATTCTAAGCTGGACCTGCTGATGCGGCAGCTGGAGGATGTGAAGAGCTCCACCTCCGCCCAG
ACACGCGAGATGCAGCAGAAGATGGACCAGCAGCAGAAGGCCTTCGAGCAGCAGCAGCAGCAGATGATGA
TGTCTCAGCAGATGATGCAGCAGCCACAACAAATGATGCAGCAGCCACAGCAAATGATGCAACAGCCC
